>Addgene plasmid #52731 | pMXs-hs-CDC34 | depositor full sequence | sequence record 82096 | pMXs-hs-CDC34 sequence 5548 bps
CCCGAAAAGTGCCACCTGCATAATGAAAGACCCCACCTGTAGGTTTGGCAAGCTAGCTTAAGTAACGCCA
TTTTGCAAGGCATGGAAAAATACATAACTGAGAATAGAAAAGTTCAGATCAAGGTCAGGAACAGATGGAA
CAGCTGAATATGGGCCAAACAGGATATCTGTGGTAAGCAGTTCCTGCCCCGGCTCAGGGCCAAGAACAGA
TGGAACAGCTGAATATGGGCCAAACAGGATATCTGTGGTAAGCAGTTCCTGCCCCGGCTCAGGGCCAAGA
ACAGATGGTCCCCAGATGCGGTCCAGCCCTCAGCAGTTTCTAGAGAACCATCAGATGTTTCCAGGGTGCC
CCAAGGACCTGAAATGACCCTGTGCCTTATTTGAACTAACCAATCAGTTCGCTTCTCGCTTCTGTTCGCG
CGCTTCTGCTCCCCGAGCTCAATAAAAGAGCCCACAACCCCTCACTCGGCGCGCCAGTGATTGACTGAGT
CGCCCGGGTACCCGTGTATCCAATAAACCCTCTTGCAGTTGCATCCGACTTGTGGTCTCGCTGTTCCTTG
GGAGGGTCTCCTCTGAGTGATTGACTACCCGTCAGCGGGGGTCTTTCATTTGGGGGCTCGTCCGGGATCG
GGAGACCCCTGCCCAGGGACCACCGACCCACCACCGGGACCTAAGCTGGCCAGCAACTTATCTGTGTCTG
TCCGATTGTCTAGTGTCTATCACTGATTTTATCCGCCTGCGTCGGTACTAGTTAGCTAACTAGCTCTGTA
TCTGGCGGACCCGTGGTGGAACTGACGAGTTCGGAACACCCGGCCGCAACCCTGGGAGACGTCCCAGGGA
CTTCGGGGGCCGTTTTTGTGGCCCGACCTGAGTCCAAAAATCCCGATCGTTTTGGACTCTTTGGTGCACC
CCCCTAATAGGAGGGATATGTGGTTCTGGTAGGAGACGAGAACCTAAAACAGTTCCCGCCTCCGTCTGAA
TTTTTGCTTTCGGTTTGGGACCGAAGCCGCGCCGCGCGTCTTGTCTGCTGCAGCATCGTTCTGTGTTGTC
TCTGTCTGACTGTGTTTCTGTATTTGTCTGAAAATTAGGGCCAGACTGTTACCACTCCCTTAAGTTTGAC
CTTACCTCACTGGAAAGATGTCGAGCGGATCGCTCACAACCAGTCGGTAGATGTCAAGAAGAGACGTTGG
GTTACCTTCTGCTCTGCAGAATGGCCAACCTTTAACGTCGGATGGCCGCGAGACGGCACCTTTAACCGAG
ACCTCATCACCCAGGTTAAGATCAAGGTCTTTTCACCTGGCCCGCATGGACACCCAGACCAGGTCCCCTA
CATCGTGACCTGGGAAGCCTTGGCTTTTGACCCCCCTCCCTGGGTCAAGCCCTTTGTACACCCTAAGCCT
CCGCCTCCTCTTCCTCCATCCGCCCCGTCTCTCCCCCTTGAACCTCCTCGTTCGACCCCGCCTCGATCCT
CCCTTTATCCAGCCCTCACTCCTTCTCTAGGCGCCCCCATATGGCCATATGAGATCTTATATGGGGCACC
CCCGCCCCTTGTAAACTTCCCTGACCCTGACATGACAAGAGTTACTAACAGCCCCTCTCTCCAAGCTCAC
TTACAGGCTCTCTACTTAGTCCAGCACGAAGTCTGGAGACCTCTGGCGGCAGCCTACCAAGAACAACTGG
ACCGACCGGTGGTACCTCACCCTTACCGAGTCGGCGACACAGTGTGGGTCCGCCGACACCAGACTAAGAA
CCTAGAACCTCGCTGGAAAGGACCTTACACAGTCCTGCTGACCACCCCCACCGCCCTCAAAGTAGACGGC
ATCGCAGCTTGGATACACGCCGCCCACGTGAAGGCTGCCGACCCCGGGGGTGGACCATCCTCTAGACTGC
CGGATCTAGCTAGTTAATTAAGGATCCCAGTGTGGTGGTACGGGAAATCACAAGTTTGTACAAAAAAGCA
GGCTCCGCGGCCGCCCCCTTCACCATGGCTCGGCCGCTAGTGCCCAGCTCGCAGAAGGCGCTGCTGCTGG
AGCTCAAGGGGCTGCAGGAAGAGCCGGTCGAGGGATTCCGCGTGACACTGGTGGACGAGGGCGATCTATA
CAACTGGGAGGTGGCCATCTTCGGGCCCCCCAACACCTACTACGAGGGCGGCTACTTCAAGGCGCGCCTC
AAGTTCCCCATCGACTACCCATACTCTCCACCAGCCTTTCGGTTCCTGACCAAGATGTGGCACCCTAACA
TCTACGAGACGGGGGACGTGTGTATCTCCATCCTCCACCCGCCGGTGGACGACCCCCAGAGCGGGGAGCT
GCCCTCAGAGAGGTGGAACCCCACGCAGAACGTCAGGACCATTCTCCTGAGTGTGATCTCCCTCCTGAAC
GAGCCCAACACCTTCTCGCCCGCAAACGTGGACGCCTCCGTGATGTACAGGAAGTGGAAAGAGAGCAAGG
GGAAGGATCGGGAGTACACAGACATCATCCGGAAGCAGGTCCTGGGGACCAAGGTGGACGCGGAGCGTGA
CGGCGTGAAGGTGCCCACCACGCTGGCCGAGTACTGCGTGAAGACCAAGGCGCCGGCGCCCGACGAGGGC
TCAGACCTCTTCTACGACGACTACTACGAGGACGGCGAGGTGGAGGAGGAGGCCGACAGCTGCTTCGGGG
ACGATGAGGATGACTCTGGCACGGAGGAGTCCTGAAAGGGTGGGCGCGCCGACCCAGCTTTCTTGTACAA
AGTGGTGATATTCCAGCTGAGCGCCGGTCGCTACCATTACCAGTTGGTCTGGTGTCAAAAATAATAATAA
CCGGGCAGGCCATGTCTGCCCGTATTTCGCGTAAGGAAATCCATTATGTACTATTTAAACTCGAGCGGCC
GCCAGCACAGTGGTCGACGATAAAATAAAAGATTTTATTTAGTCTCCAGAAAAAGGGGGGAATGAAAGAC
CCCACCTGTAGGTTTGGCAAGCTAGCTTAAGTAACGCCATTTTGCAAGGCATGGAAAAATACATAACTGA
GAATAGAGAAGTTCAGATCAAGGTCAGGAACAGATGGAACAGCTGAATATGGGCCAAACAGGATATCTGT
GGTAAGCAGTTCCTGCCCCGGCTCAGGGCCAAGAACAGATGGAACAGCTGAATATGGGCCAAACAGGATA
TCTGTGGTAAGCAGTTCCTGCCCCGGCTCAGGGCCAAGAACAGATGGTCCCCAGATGCGGTCCAGCCCTC
AGCAGTTTCTAGAGAACCATCAGATGTTTCCAGGGTGCCCCAAGGACCTGAAATGACCCTGTGCCTTATT
TGAACTAACCAATCAGTTCGCTTCTCGCTTCTGTTCGCGCGCTTCTGCTCCCCGAGCTCAATAAAAGAGC
CCACAACCCCTCACTCGGGGCGCCAGTCCTCCGATTGACTGAGTCGCCCGGGTACCCGTGTATCCAATAA
ACCCTCTTGCAGTTGCATCCGACTTGTGGTCTCGCTGTTCCTTGGGAGGGTCTCCTCTGAGTGATTGACT
ACCCGTCAGCGGGGGTCTTTCACATGCAGCATGTATCAAAATTAATTTGGTTTTTTTTCTTAAGTATTTA
CATTAAATGGCCATAGTTGCATTAATGAATCGGCCAACGCGCGGGGAGAGGCGGTTTGCGTATTGGGCGC
TCTTCCGCTTCCTCGCTCACTGACTCGCTGCGCTCGGTCGTTCGGCTGCGGCGAGCGGTATCAGCTCACT
CAAAGGCGGTAATACGGTTATCCACAGAATCAGGGGATAACGCAGGAAAGAACATGTGAGCAAAAGGCCA
GCAAAAGGCCAGGAACCGTAAAAAGGCCGCGTTGCTGGCGTTTTTCCATAGGCTCCGCCCCCCTGACGAG
CATCACAAAAATCGACGCTCAAGTCAGAGGTGGCGAAACCCGACAGGACTATAAAGATACCAGGCGTTTC
CCCCTGGAAGCTCCCTCGTGCGCTCTCCTGTTCCGACCCTGCCGCTTACCGGATACCTGTCCGCCTTTCT
CCCTTCGGGAAGCGTGGCGCTTTCTCATAGCTCACGCTGTAGGTATCTCAGTTCGGTGTAGGTCGTTCGC
TCCAAGCTGGGCTGTGTGCACGAACCCCCCGTTCAGCCCGACCGCTGCGCCTTATCCGGTAACTATCGTC
TTGAGTCCAACCCGGTAAGACACGACTTATCGCCACTGGCAGCAGCCACTGGTAACAGGATTAGCAGAGC
GAGGTATGTAGGCGGTGCTACAGAGTTCTTGAAGTGGTGGCCTAACTACGGCTACACTAGAAGAACAGTA
TTTGGTATCTGCGCTCTGCTGAAGCCAGTTACCTTCGGAAAAAGAGTTGGTAGCTCTTGATCCGGCAAAC
AAACCACCGCTGGTAGCGGTGGTTTTTTTGTTTGCAAGCAGCAGATTACGCGCAGAAAAAAAGGATCTCA
AGAAGATCCTTTGATCTTTTCTACGGGGTCTGACGCTCAGTGGAACGAAAACTCACGTTAAGGGATTTTG
GTCATGAGATTATCAAAAAGGATCTTCACCTAGATCCTTTTGCGGCCGGCCGCAAATCAATCTAAAGTAT
ATATGAGTAAACTTGGTCTGACAGTTACCAATGCTTAATCAGTGAGGCACCTATCTCAGCGATCTGTCTA
TTTCGTTCATCCATAGTTGCCTGACTCCCCGTCGTGTAGATAACTACGATACGGGAGGGCTTACCATCTG
GCCCCAGTGCTGCAATGATACCGCGAGACCCACGCTCACCGGCTCCAGATTTATCAGCAATAAACCAGCC
AGCCGGAAGGGCCGAGCGCAGAAGTGGTCCTGCAACTTTATCCGCCTCCATCCAGTCTATTAATTGTTGC
CGGGAAGCTAGAGTAAGTAGTTCGCCAGTTAATAGTTTGCGCAACGTTGTTGCCATTGCTACAGGCATCG
TGGTGTCACGCTCGTCGTTTGGTATGGCTTCATTCAGCTCCGGTTCCCAACGATCAAGGCGAGTTACATG
ATCCCCCATGTTGTGCAAAAAAGCGGTTAGCTCCTTCGGTCCTCCGATCGTTGTCAGAAGTAAGTTGGCC
GCAGTGTTATCACTCATGGTTATGGCAGCACTGCATAATTCTCTTACTGTCATGCCATCCGTAAGATGCT
TTTCTGTGACTGGTGAGTACTCAACCAAGTCATTCTGAGAATAGTGTATGCGGCGACCGAGTTGCTCTTG
CCCGGCGTCAATACGGGATAATACCGCGCCACATAGCAGAACTTTAAAAGTGCTCATCATTGGAAAACGT
TCTTCGGGGCGAAAACTCTCAAGGATCTTACCGCTGTTGAGATCCAGTTCGATGTAACCCACTCGTGCAC
CCAACTGATCTTCAGCATCTTTTACTTTCACCAGCGTTTCTGGGTGAGCAAAAACAGGAAGGCAAAATGC
CGCAAAAAAGGGAATAAGGGCGACACGGAAATGTTGAATACTCATACTCTTCCTTTTTCAATATTATTGA
AGCATTTATCAGGGTTATTGTCTCATGAGCGGATACATATTTGAATGTATTTAGAAAAATAAACAAATAG
GGGTTCCGCGCACATTTC
Features (pLannotate 1.2.2; 13 found; start..end, strand, type, name):
     22..610     +  LTR            LTR: long terminal repeat from Moloney murine leukemia virus
    673..1030    +  misc_feature   MMLV Ψ: packaging signal of Moloney murine leukemia virus (MMLV)
   1089..1505    +  CDS            gag (truncated): truncated Moloney murine leukemia virus (MMLV) gag gene lacking the start codon
   1515..1889    +  misc_feature   pol region: Moloney murine leukemia virus (MMLV) pol region containing the splice acceptor site
   1940..1964    +  protein_bind   attB1: mutant version of attB; recombination site for the Gateway® BP reaction BP Clonase™
   1985..2692    +  CDS            CDC34: UB2R1_HUMAN - Also known as UBCH3, UBE2R1. Experimental evidence at protein level: Swiss-Prot protein existence level 1. Accepts ubiquitin from the E1 complex and catalyzes its covalent attachment to other proteins. In vitro catalyzes 'Lys-48'- linked polyubiquitination (PubMed:22496338). Cooperates with the E2 UBCH5C and the SCF(FBXW11) E3 ligase complex for the polyubiquitination of NFKBIA leading to its subsequent proteasomal degradation. Performs ubiquitin chain elongation building ubiquitin chains from the UBE2D3- primed NFKBIA-linked ubiquitin. UBE2D3 acts as an initiator E2, priming the
   2712..2736    -  protein_bind   attB2: mutant version of attB; recombination site for the Gateway® BP reaction BP Clonase™
   2931..3052    +  LTR            3' LTR (ΔU3) (fragment): self-inactivating 3' long terminal repeat (LTR) from Moloney murine leukemia virus
   3053..3522    +  LTR            LTR: long terminal repeat from Moloney murine leukemia virus
   3588..3640    -  CDS            lacI (fragment): lac repressor; lacI; The lac repressor binds to the lac operator to inhibit transcription in E. coli. This inhibition can be relieved by adding lactose or isopropyl-β-D-thiogalactopyranoside (IPTG).
   3823..4411    -  rep_origin     ori: high-copy-number ColE1/pMB1/pBR322/pUC origin of replication
   4575..5435    -  CDS            AmpR: β-lactamase; bla; confers resistance to ampicillin, carbenicillin, and related antibiotics
   5436..5540    -  promoter       AmpR promoter: bla
