[The description below was written by a language model from this plasmid's Addgene catalogue record and pLannotate feature annotations shown in this document.]
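Description:
pMXs-hs-CDC34 is a Moloney murine leukemia virus (MMLV)-based retroviral expression vector built on the pMXs backbone for delivering human CDC34 into mammalian cells. In bacteria it is maintained as a high-copy plasmid through a ColE1/pUC-type origin and selected with ampicillin via a β-lactamase gene under its own bla promoter. A short lacI fragment is also annotated in the backbone and appears to be a non-functional cloning remnant. No mammalian selection marker or reporter is annotated.

The retroviral cassette begins with a 5′ MMLV LTR, which supplies the promoter activity for the genomic transcript. This is followed by the Ψ packaging signal, a truncated gag segment lacking its start codon (an extended packaging region) and a pol-derived region that carries a splice acceptor. Downstream lies the human CDC34 open reading frame (about 711 bp, also known as UBC3, UBCH3 or UBE2R1), flanked by attB1 and attB2 sites, which indicates that the insert was introduced by Gateway recombination. No epitope tag or internal promoter is annotated, so expression presumably relies on the LTR. The 3′ end is annotated as a short fragment matching a ΔU3 LTR immediately followed by a larger MMLV LTR segment; together these likely represent the 3′ LTR, and the record does not establish that the vector is self-inactivating.

CDC34 encodes an E2 ubiquitin-conjugating enzyme that builds Lys-48-linked polyubiquitin chains with SCF E3 ligases. Since the viral gag, pol and env functions are absent, the plasmid has to be supplied to packaging cells to generate virus for stable transduction. It was deposited in connection with a study of how the let-7/LIN-41 pathway affects reprogramming to human induced pluripotent stem cells.
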