Addgene plasmid #52731: pMXs-hs-CDC34
Purpose: retroviral expression of human CDC34
Depositing lab: Shinya Yamanaka. Depositing organization: J. David Gladstone Institutes. Publication: The let-7/LIN-41 pathway regulates reprogramming to human induced pluripotent stem cells by controlling expression of prodifferentiation genes. Worringer KA, Rand TA, Hayashi Y, Sami S, Takahashi K, Tanabe K, Narita M, Srivastava D, Yamanaka S. Cell Stem Cell. 2014 Jan 2;14(1):40-52. doi: 10.1016/j.stem.2013.11.001. Epub 2013 Nov 14. PubMed 24239284.
Backbone
  Vector backbone: pMXs
  Vector type: Mammalian Expression, Retroviral
Growth in bacteria
  Bacterial resistance: Ampicillin, 100 μg/mL
  Growth temperature: 37°C
  Growth strain: Top10
  Copy number: High Copy
Gene/Insert
  Gene/Insert name: CDC34 (alt names: UBC3; UBCH3; UBE2R1; E2-CDC34; cell division cycle 34)
  Species: H. sapiens (human)
  Insert size (bp): 711
  GenBank ID: NM_004359.1 NP_004350.1
  Entrez Gene: CDC34 (a.k.a. E2-CDC34, UBC3, UBCH3, UBE2R1)
Terms and licenses: Academic/Nonprofit Terms; Industry Terms: Not Available to Industry
How to cite: pMXs-hs-CDC34 was a gift from Shinya Yamanaka (Addgene plasmid # 52731 ; http://n2t.net/addgene:52731 ; RRID:Addgene_52731)
