>Addgene plasmid #52731 | pMXs-hs-CDC34 | addgene partial sequence | sequence record 84704 | pMX-S1811 5'-GACGGCATCGCAGCTTGGATACAC-3'
CGTGAAGGCTGCCGACCCCGGGGGTGGACCATCCTCTAGACTGCCGGATCTAGCTAGTTAATTAAGGATC
CCAGTGTGGTGGTACGGGAAATCACAAGTTTGTACAAAAAAGCAGGCTCCGCGGCCGCCCCCTTCACCAT
GGCTCGGCCGCTAGTGCCCAGCTCGCAGAAGGCGCTGCTGCTGGAGCTCAAGGGGCTGCAGGAAGAGCCG
GTCGAGGGATTCCGCGTGACACTGGTGGACGAGGGCGATCTATACAACTGGGAGGTGGCCATCTTCGGGC
CCCCCAACACCTACTACGAGGGCGGCTACTTCAAGGCGCGCCTCAAGTTCCCCATCGACTACCCATACTC
TCCACCAGCCTTTCGGTTCCTGACCAAGATGTGGCACCCTAACATCTACGAGACGGGGGACGTGTGTATC
TCCATCCTCCACCCGCCGGTGGACGACCCCCAGAGCGGGGAGCTGCCCTCAGAGAGGTGGAACCCCACGC
AGAACGTCAGGACCATTCTCCTGAGTGTGATCTCCCTCCTGAACGAGCCCAACACCTTCTCGCCCGCAAA
CGTGGACGCCTCCGTGATGTACAGGAAGTGGAAAGAGAGCAAGGGGAAGGATCGGGAGTACACAGACATC
ATCCGGAAGCAGGTCCTGGGGACCAAGGTGGACGCGGAGCGTGACGGCGTGAAGGTGCCCACCACGCTGG
CCGAGTACTGCGTGAAGACCAAGGCGCCGGCGCCCGACGAGGGCTCAGACCTCTTCTACGACGACTACTA
CGAGGACGGCGAGGTGGAGGAGGAGGCCGACAGCTGCTTCGGGGACGATGAGGATGACTCTGGCACGGAG
GAGTCCTGAAAGGGTGGGCGCGCCGACCCAGCTTTCTTGTACAAAGTGGTGATATTCCAGCTGAGCGCCG
GTCGCTACCATTACCAGTTGGTCTGGTGTCAAAAATAATAATAACCGGGCAGGCCATGTCTGCCCGTATT
TCGCGTAAGGAAATCCATTATGTACTATTTAAACTCGAGCGGCCGCCAGCACAGTGGTCGACGATAAAAT
AAAAGATTTTATTTAGTCTCCAGAAAAAGGGGGGAATGAAAGACCCCACCTGTAGGTTTGGCAAGCTAGC
TTAAGTAACGCCATTTTGCAAGGCATGGAAAAATACATAACTGAGA
